Addgene plasmid #43012: I-ATAC
Depositing lab: Chad Cowan & Kiran Musunuru. Depositing organization: Harvard University. Publication: A TALEN Genome-Editing System for Generating Human Stem Cell-Based Disease Models. Ding Q, Lee YK, Schaefer EA, Peters DT, Veres A, Kim K, Kuperwasser N, Motola DL, Meissner TB, Hendriks WT, Trevisan M, Gupta RM, Moisan A, Banks E, Friesen M, Schinzel RT, Xia F, Tang A, Xia Y, Figueroa E, Wann A, Ahfeldt T, Daheron L, Zhang F, Rubin LL, Peng LF, Chung RT, Musunuru K, Cowan CA. Cell Stem Cell. 2012 Dec 12. pii: S1934-5909(12)00645-5. doi: 10.1016/j.stem.2012.11.011. PubMed 23246482.
Backbone
  Vector backbone: pCRII-TOPO
  Backbone manufacturer: Invitrogen
  Backbone size w/o insert (bp): 3973
  Vector type: Bacterial Cloning
Growth in bacteria
  Bacterial resistance: Ampicillin and Kanamycin, 100 & 50 μg/mL
  Growth temperature: 37°C
  Growth strain: Top10
  Copy number: High Copy
Gene/Insert
  Gene/Insert name: I-ATAC
  Species: Synthetic
  Insert size (bp): 424
  Cloning method: TOPO Cloning
  Sequencing primers: 5′ T7; 3′ M13-rev
Terms and licenses: Academic/Nonprofit Terms; Industry Terms: Not Available to Industry
How to cite: I-ATAC was a gift from Chad Cowan & Kiran Musunuru (Addgene plasmid # 43012 ; http://n2t.net/addgene:43012 ; RRID:Addgene_43012)
