[The description below was written by a language model from this plasmid's Addgene catalogue record.]
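Description:
I-ATAC is a bacterial cloning plasmid built on the commercial pCRII-TOPO backbone (about 4 kb without insert) and carrying a 424 bp synthetic insert introduced by TOPO cloning. It is a high-copy plasmid propagated in E. coli and is listed with both ampicillin and kanamycin resistance, consistent with the dual markers normally present on pCRII-TOPO. The vector type is given simply as bacterial cloning, so it is a storage and source plasmid rather than an expression construct. No promoter is recorded as driving the insert for functional expression. The T7 and M13-reverse priming sites that flank the TOPO cloning site are listed as the sequencing primers for reading across the insert.

The record does not describe the content of the insert beyond its name, synthetic origin and size. The associated publication describes a TALEN genome-editing system for generating human stem cell-based disease models. In that context the name plausibly indicates a pre-assembled block of TAL effector repeat units specifying the four-base sequence ATAC, with the "I" prefix marking a position or tier in an assembly scheme. A 424 bp insert is roughly the size expected for four repeat modules of about 100 bp each. This reading is an inference from the name, size and publication, not something stated in the record. No feature table is provided, so the repeat composition, flanking restriction or ligation sites and orientation cannot be confirmed. On that reading, the plasmid would serve as one member of a library of building blocks from which the insert is excised or amplified and joined with others to build custom TALEN DNA-binding arrays.
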