>Addgene plasmid #43012 | I-ATAC | depositor partial sequence | sequence record 58277 | I-ATAC sequence 424 bps
CGTCTCCTGACCCCAGAGCAGGTCGTGGCAATCGCCTCCAACATTGGCGGGAAACAGGCACTCGAGACTG
TCCAGCGCCTGCTTCCCGTGCTGTGCCAAGCGCACGGACTCACCCCAGAGCAGGTCGTGGCCATTGCCTC
GAATGGAGGGGGCAAACAGGCGTTGGAAACCGTACAACGATTGCTGCCGGTGCTGTGCCAAGCGCACGGA
CTCACCCCAGAGCAGGTCGTGGCAATCGCCTCCAACATTGGCGGGAAACAGGCACTCGAGACTGTCCAGC
GCCTGCTTCCCGTGCTGTGCCAAGCGCACGGACTCACCCCAGAGCAGGTCGTGGCGATCGCAAGCCACGA
CGGAGGAAAGCAAGCCTTGGAAACAGTACAGAGGCTGTTGCCTGTGCTGTGCCAAGCGCACGGCTTAAGA
GACG
