>Addgene plasmid #43012 | I-ATAC | addgene partial sequence | sequence record 59949 | M13-F20 5'-TGTAAAACGACGGCCAGT-3'
CTATAGGGCGAATTGGGCCCTCTAGATGCATGCTCGAGCGGCCGCCAGTGTGATGGATATCTGCAGAATT
CGCCCTTAAGTATCTTTCCTGTGCCCACGTCTCTTAAGCCGTGCGCTTGGCACAGCACAGGCAACAGCCT
CTGTACTGTTTCCAAGGCTTGCTTTCCTCCGTCGTGGCTTGCGATCGCCACGACCTGCTCTGGGGTGAGT
CCGTGCGCTTGGCACAGCACGGGAAGCAGGCGCTGGACAGTCTCGAGTGCCTGTTTCCCGCCAATGTTGG
AGGCGATTGCCACGACCTGCTCTGGGGTGAGTCCGTGCGCTTGGCACAGCACCGGCAGCAATCGTTGTAC
GGTTTCCAACGCCTGTTTGCCCCCTCCATTCGAGGCAATGGCCACGACCTGCTCTGGGGTGAGTCCGTGC
GCTTGGCACAGCACGGGAAGCAGGCGCTGGACAGTCTCGAGTGCCTGTTTCCCGCCAATGTTGGAGGCGA
TTGCCACGACCTGCTCTGGGGTCAGGAGACGCGCTAGGACGGCATCTATATAAGGGCGAATTCCAGCACA
CTGGCGGCCGTTACTAGTGGATCCGAGCTCGGTACCAAGCTTGATGCATAGCTTGAGTATTCTATAGTGT
CACCTAAATAGCTTGGCGTAATCATGGTCATAGCTGTTTCCTGTGTGAAATTGTTATCCGCTCACAATTC
CACACAACATACGAGCCGGAAGCATAAAGTGTAAAGCCTGGGGTGCCTAATGAGTGAGCTAACTCACATT
AATTGCGTTGCGCTCACTGCCCGCTTTCCAGTCGGGAAACCTGTCGTGCCAGCTGCATTAATGAATCGGC
CAACGCGCGGGGAGAGGCGGTTTGCGTATTGGGCGCTCTTCCGCTTCCTCGCTCACTGACTCGCTGCGCT
CGGTCGTTCGGCTGCGGCGAGCGGT
